>Addgene plasmid #18571 | T4 Lysozyme A129M WT* | addgene partial sequence | sequence record 24357 | 3primeUP
TACGGAAAAGCCCGCTCATTAGGCGGGCTCAGATCTGCTCATGTTTGACAGCTTATCATCGATAAGCTTC
GGCAATAAATTCTTGATATGTTTTCATATGTTTCCTTTAAATATTTTAATTAGTAATTGTCTATTCAAGT
AATTGTGAATATACTATCACAATTCCAAGAGAAAGTAAACAGCTTTATAGATTTTTATACGCGTCCCAAG
TGCCAGTTCTAAACGTTGTAATGACTCGTTTTGCGCGATTAGGTGTTTGATTATACCATCTACTTTTAGC
TAAGTTAACTGCCATTTCATCCCAGCGTTTTTGTTGAAGCATACGTAAAGAGTTAGTAAATCCTGCCACA
CCGGTTTCTCCCATTTGGAAAACCATATTAATCAATGCAGCGCGACGAACCGCATCAAGAGAATCATAAA
CCGGTTTTAATTTAGCATTTCTCAGAATTCCGCGAACAGCAGCATCAACATCCTGATTAAAGAGTTTTTC
AGCCTCATCTTTTGTAATTACACCATTAGTATTACGCCCAATAGCTTTATCTAATTCAGATTTAGCAGCA
TTAAGTGATGGACTTTTTGTAAGCAAATGACCGATGCCAATAGTGTAATAGCCTTCTGTGTCTTTATAGA
TTTTAAGTCTAAGACCTTCATCTATACGTAACATTTCAAATATATTCATAATACCTCCTAAGCATCGATG
GATCCTGGTTCCTGTGTGAATTGTTATCCGCTCACANTTCCACACATTATACGAGCNGATGATAANTGTC
ACAGGGGGATGGGGAGTAGCTGATCNGGTTCCNGGTGAATGTA
