[The description below was written by a language model from this plasmid's Addgene catalogue record.]
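Description:
T4 Lysozyme A129M WT* is a bacterial expression plasmid built on the pHS1403 backbone (about 5 kb without insert) that carries the bacteriophage T4 lysozyme gene (gene e). It is a high-copy plasmid propagated in E. coli under ampicillin selection. The record does not state the origin of replication or the promoter that drives expression, and no feature table is provided, so the regulatory elements of the backbone cannot be described from the available information.

The insert is roughly 600 bp and was cloned as a BamHI–HindIII fragment, with both sites retained. According to the depositor's comments, the BamHI site lies 27 bp from the start codon and the HindIII site 115 bp from the stop codon, so the fragment includes short flanking untranslated regions around the coding sequence and can be excised or transferred using the same enzymes. The encoded protein carries the substitution A129M, replacing alanine at position 129 with methionine. The record does not define "WT*". In the T4 lysozyme literature it conventionally denotes the cysteine-free pseudo-wild-type background, which suggests the mutation was introduced into that reference protein rather than the native sequence. No affinity tags or fusion partners are listed.

The record does not give a specific purpose, but a single-site variant of T4 lysozyme in a bacterial expression vector is consistent with producing recombinant mutant protein in E. coli for comparison with the parent protein, for example in studies of how amino-acid substitutions affect protein structure, folding and stability.
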