Addgene plasmid #18571: T4 Lysozyme A129M WT*
Depositing lab: Brian Matthews. Depositing organization: University of Oregon.
Backbone
  Vector backbone: pHS1403
  Backbone size w/o insert (bp): 5000
  Vector type: Bacterial Expression
Growth in bacteria
  Bacterial resistance: Ampicillin, 100 μg/mL
  Growth temperature: 37°C
  Growth strain: DH5alpha
  Copy number: High Copy
Gene/Insert
  Gene/Insert name: T4 Lysozyme
  Species: Bacteriophage T4
  Insert size (bp): 600
  Mutation: A129M WT*
  GenBank ID: NP_049736
  Entrez Gene: e (a.k.a. T4p123)
  Cloning method: Restriction Enzyme; 5′ cloning site BamHI (not destroyed); 3′ cloning site HindIII (not destroyed)
  Sequencing primers: 5′ na; 3′ GGCGTATCACGAGGCCC
Terms and licenses: Academic/Nonprofit Terms; Industry Terms: Not Available to Industry
Depositor comments: The BamHI site is 27 bp from the ATG and the HindIII site is 115 bp from the stop.
How to cite: T4 Lysozyme A129M WT* was a gift from Brian Matthews (Addgene plasmid # 18571 ; http://n2t.net/addgene:18571 ; RRID:Addgene_18571)
